Addgene plasmid #156817: pD649-HAsp-PSG7-Fc(DAPA)-AviTag-6xHis
Purpose: Mammalian expression of secreted protein fused to Fc(DAPA)-Avi-6xHis.
Depositing lab: Chris Garcia. Depositing organization: Stanford University. Publication: A Human IgSF Cell-Surface Interactome Reveals a Complex Network of Protein-Protein Interactions. Wojtowicz WM, Vielmetter J, Fernandes RA, Siepe DH, Eastman CL, Chisholm GB, Cox S, Klock H, Anderson PW, Rue SM, Miller JJ, Glaser SM, Bragstad ML, Vance J, Lam AW, Lesley SA, Zinn K, Garcia KC. Cell. 2020 Aug 20;182(4):1027-1043.e17. doi: 10.1016/j.cell.2020.07.025. PubMed 32822567.
Backbone
  Vector backbone: pD649
  Backbone size w/o insert (bp): 6106
  Vector type: Mammalian Expression
Growth in bacteria
  Bacterial resistance: Ampicillin, 100 μg/mL
  Growth temperature: 37°C
  Growth strain: DH5alpha
  Copy number: High Copy
Gene/Insert
  Gene/Insert name: PSG7
  Species: H. sapiens (human)
  Insert size (bp): 1155
  Mutation: Fc region of human IgG contains D265A and P329A mutations (DAPA)
  Entrez Gene: PSG7 (a.k.a. PSBG-7, PSG1, PSGGA)
  Promoter: CMV/SP6
  Tag / fusion protein: Fc(DAPA)-AviTag-6xHis (C terminal on backbone)
  Cloning method: Restriction Enzyme; 5′ cloning site GCGGCCGC (not destroyed); 3′ cloning site GGCGCGCC (not destroyed)
  Sequencing primers: 5′ ATTTAGGTGACACTATAG; 3′ CACGTACCAGTTGAACTTCACC
Resource information
  A portion of this plasmid was derived from a plasmid made by: synthesis by ThermoFisher
Terms and licenses: Academic/Nonprofit Terms; Industry Terms: Not Available to Industry
Depositor comments: Some plasmids in this collection may have an IS4-like element ISVsa5 family transposase upstream of the CMV promoter.
How to cite: pD649-HAsp-PSG7-Fc(DAPA)-AviTag-6xHis was a gift from Chris Garcia (Addgene plasmid # 156817 ; http://n2t.net/addgene:156817 ; RRID:Addgene_156817)
