[The description below was written by a language model from this plasmid's Addgene catalogue record and pLannotate feature annotations shown in this document.]
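Description:
pD649-HAsp-PSG7-Fc(DAPA)-AviTag-6xHis is a mammalian expression plasmid of about 7.3 kb, built on the pD649 backbone, for producing a secreted, Fc-fused form of human pregnancy-specific glycoprotein PSG7. It is maintained in E. coli at high copy through a ColE1/pUC-type origin and selected with ampicillin via a full-length β-lactamase gene. The feature table also lists short fragments of KanR, lacZα, an rrnB terminator and an f1 origin, which look like non-functional backbone remnants. The depositor notes that some plasmids in this collection may carry an IS4-like transposase insertion upstream of the CMV promoter, but no such element is annotated here.

The expression cassette is driven by the CMV enhancer and immediate-early promoter, followed by a fragment of CMV intron A and an SP6 promoter that can serve for in vitro transcription or as a sequencing primer site. The "HAsp" in the name denotes a leader peptide; the annotation tool matches part of this region to an immunoglobulin heavy-chain signal sequence, which directs the product into the secretory pathway. The roughly 1.15 kb PSG7 insert, flanked by retained NotI and AscI sites, is labelled as PSG1 by the automated annotation, consistent with the close similarity and shared aliases within this gene family. It is fused at its C terminus to a human IgG Fc carrying D265A and P329A (DAPA), substitutions that are generally used to reduce Fc effector binding. An AviTag for site-specific biotinylation and a 6xHis tag for affinity purification follow, and the transcript ends at a bGH polyadenylation signal. A separate SV40/EM7-driven puromycin resistance cassette with an SV40 poly(A) signal could allow selection in mammalian cells. The construct belongs to a collection made for producing recombinant ectodomains to screen interactions among human immunoglobulin-superfamily cell-surface proteins.
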