Features (pLannotate 1.2.2; 21 found; start..end, strand, type, name):
    119..143     -  CDS            KanR (fragment): aminoglycoside phosphotransferase; aph(3')-Ia; confers resistance to kanamycin
    254..842     +  rep_origin     ori: high-copy-number ColE1/pMB1/pBR322/pUC origin of replication
   1067..1084    +  terminator     rrnB T2 terminator (fragment): transcription terminator T2 from the E. coli rrnB gene
   1109..1128    -  CDS            lacZα (fragment): LacZα fragment of β-galactosidase; lacZ fragment
   1584..1600    +  protein_bind   lac operator: The lac repressor binds to the lac operator to inhibit transcription in E. coli. This inhibition can be relieved by adding lactose or isopropyl-β-D-thiogalactopyranoside (IPTG). lac repressor encoded by lacI
   1843..2146    +  enhancer       CMV enhancer: human cytomegalovirus immediate early enhancer
   2147..2350    +  promoter       CMV promoter: human cytomegalovirus (CMV) immediate early promoter
   2486..2529    +  intron         CMV intron (fragment): modified intron A from human cytomegalovirus
   2581..2599    +  promoter       SP6 promoter: promoter for bacteriophage SP6 RNA polymerase
   2603..2640    +  CDS            IgH signal sequence (fragment): signal sequence from the mouse immunoglobulin heavy chain variable region
   2746..3903    +  CDS            PSG1 (fragment): PSG1_HUMAN - Also known as B1G1, PSBG1, PSGGA. Experimental evidence at protein level: Swiss-Prot protein existence level 1. From Homo sapiens (Human).
   3811..4596    +  CDS            IGHG4 (fragment): IGHG4_HUMAN - Experimental evidence at protein level: Swiss-Prot protein existence level 1. Constant region of immunoglobulin heavy chains. Immunoglobulins, also known as antibodies, are membrane-bound or secreted glycoproteins produced by B lymphocytes. In the recognition phase of humoral immunity, the membrane-bound immunoglobulins serve as receptors which, upon binding of a specific antigen, trigger the clonal expansion and differentiation of B lymphocytes into immunoglobulins- secreting plasma cells. Secreted immunoglobulins mediate the effector phase of humoral immunity, which results in
   4811..4922    +  polyA_signal   bGH poly(A) signal: bovine growth hormone polyadenylation signal
   4923..5031    +  rep_origin     f1 ori (fragment): f1 bacteriophage origin of replication; arrow indicates direction of (+) strand synthesis
   5045..5374    +  promoter       SV40 promoter: SV40 enhancer and early promoter
   5422..5469    +  promoter       EM7 promoter: synthetic bacterial promoter&nbsp
   5488..6087    +  CDS            PuroR (fragment): puromycin N-acetyltransferase; pac from Streptomyces; confers resistance to puromycin
   6097..6222    +  CDS            ble (fragment): BLE_KLEPN - Experimental evidence at protein level: Swiss-Prot protein existence level 1. Binding protein with a strong affinity to the bleomycin family of antibiotics. Binds to CL990; an antimitotic-antibiotic compound. From Klebsiella pneumoniae.
   6217..6338    +  polyA_signal   SV40 poly(A) signal: SV40 polyadenylation signal
   6391..7251    -  CDS            AmpR: β-lactamase; bla; confers resistance to ampicillin, carbenicillin, and related antibiotics
   7254..89      -  promoter       AmpR promoter (fragment) (across the origin): bla
>Addgene plasmid #156817 | pD649-HAsp-PSG7-Fc(DAPA)-AviTag-6xHis | depositor full sequence | sequence record 302743 | Full Sequence
TTTCAATATTATTGAAGCATTTATCAGGGTTATTGTCTCATGAGCGGATACATATTTGAATGTATTTAGA
AAAATAAACAAATAGGGGTCAGTGTTACAACCAATTAACCAATTCTGAACATTATCGCGAGCCCATTTAT
ACCTGAATATGGCTCATAACACCCCTTGCTCATGACCAAAATCCCTTAACGTGAGTTACGCGCGCGTCGT
TCCACTGAGCGTCAGACCCCGTAGAAAAGATCAAAGGATCTTCTTGAGATCCTTTTTTTCTGCGCGTAAT
CTGCTGCTTGCAAACAAAAAAACCACCGCTACCAGCGGTGGTTTGTTTGCCGGATCAAGAGCTACCAACT
CTTTTTCCGAAGGTAACTGGCTTCAGCAGAGCGCAGATACCAAATACTGTTCTTCTAGTGTAGCCGTAGT
TAGCCCACCACTTCAAGAACTCTGTAGCACCGCCTACATACCTCGCTCTGCTAATCCTGTTACCAGTGGC
TGCTGCCAGTGGCGATAAGTCGTGTCTTACCGGGTTGGACTCAAGACGATAGTTACCGGATAAGGCGCAG
CGGTCGGGCTGAACGGGGGGTTCGTGCACACAGCCCAGCTTGGAGCGAACGACCTACACCGAACTGAGAT
ACCTACAGCGTGAGCTATGAGAAAGCGCCACGCTTCCCGAAGGGAGAAAGGCGGACAGGTATCCGGTAAG
CGGCAGGGTCGGAACAGGAGAGCGCACGAGGGAGCTTCCAGGGGGAAACGCCTGGTATCTTTATAGTCCT
GTCGGGTTTCGCCACCTCTGACTTGAGCGTCGATTTTTGTGATGCTCGTCAGGGGGGCGGAGCCTATGGA
AAAACGCCAGCAACGCGGCCTTTTTACGGTTCCTGGCCTTTTGCTGGCCTTTTGCTCACATGTTCTTTCC
TGCGTTATCCCCTGATTCTGTGGATAACCGTATTACCGCCTTTGAGTGAGCTGATACCGCTCGCCGCAGC
CGAACGACCGAGCGCAGCGAGTCAGTGAGCGAGGAAGCGGAAGGCGAGAGTAGGGAACTGCCAGGCATCA
AACTAAGCAGAAGGCCCCTGACGGATGGCCTTTTTGCGTTTCTACAAACTCTTTCTGTGTTGTAAAACGA
CGGCCAGTCTTAAGCTCGGGCCCCCTGGGCGGTTCTGATAACGAGTAATCGTTAATCCGCAAATAACGTA
AAAACCCGCTTCGGCGGGTTTTTTTATGGGGGGAGTTTAGGGAAAGAGCATTTGTCAGAATATTTAAGGG
CGCCTGTCACTTTGCTTGATATATGAGAATTATTTAACCTTATAAATGAGAAAAAAGCAACGCACTTTAA
ATAAGATACGTTGCTTTTTCGATTGATGAACACCTATAATTAAACTATTCATCTATTATTTATGATTTTT
TGTATATACAATATTTCTAGTTTGTTAAAGAGAATTAAGAAAATAAATCTCGAAAATAATAAAGGGAAAA
TCAGTTTTTGATATCAAAATTATACATGTCAACGATAATACAAAATATAATACAAACTATAAGATGTTAT
CAGTATTTATTATCATTTAGAATAAATTTTGTGTCGCCCTTAATTGTGAGCGGATAACAATTACGAGCTT
CATGCACAGTGGCGTTGACTCAATATTGGCCATTAGCCATATTATTCATTGGTTATATAGCATAAATCAA
TATTGGCTATTGGCCATTGCATACGTTGTATCTATATCATAATATGTACATTTATATTGGCTCATGTCCA
ATATGACCGCCATGTTGGCATTGATTATTGACTAGTTATTAATAGTAATCAATTACGGGGTCATTAGTTC
ATAGCCCATATATGGAGTTCCGCGTTACATAACTTACGGTAAATGGCCCGCCTGGCTGACCGCCCAACGA
CCCCCGCCCATTGACGTCAATAATGACGTATGTTCCCATAGTAACGCCAATAGGGACTTTCCATTGACGT
CAATGGGTGGAGTATTTACGGTAAACTGCCCACTTGGCAGTACATCAAGTGTATCATATGCCAAGTACGC
CCCCTATTGACGTCAATGACGGTAAATGGCCCGCCTGGCATTATGCCCAGTACATGACCTTATGGGACTT
TCCTACTTGGCAGTACATCTACGTATTAGTCATCGCTATTACCATGGTGATGCGGTTTTGGCAGTACATC
AATGGGCGTGGATAGCGGTTTGACTCACGGGGATTTCCAAGTCTCCACCCCATTGACGTCAATGGGAGTT
TGTTTTGGCACCAAAATCAACGGGACTTTCCAAAATGTCGTAACAACTCCGCCCCATTGACGCAAATGGG
CGGTAGGCGTGTACGGTGGGAGGTCTATATAAGCAGAGCTCGTTTAGTGAACCGTCAGATCGCCTGGAGA
CGCCATCCACGCTGTTTTGACCTCCATAGAAGACACCGGGACCGATCCAGCCTCCGCGGCCGGGAACGGT
GCATTGGAACGCGGATTCCCCGTGCCAAGAGTGACGTAAGTACCGCCTATAGAGTCTATAGGCCCACCCC
CTTGGCTTCGTTAGAACGCGGCTACAATTAATACATAACCTTATGTATCATACACATACGATTTAGGTGA
CACTATAGAATAACATCCACTTTGCCTTTCTCTCCACAGGTGTCCACTCCCAGGTCCAACTGCACCTCGG
TTCTATCGAAAACGCGCCTGCTAGCGCCACCATGAAGACCATCATTGCCCTGAGCTACATCTTCTGCCTG
GTGTTCGCTGCGGCCGCCCAAGTGACAATTGAAGCCCAGCCTCCTAAGGTGTCCGAGGGCAAAGATGTGC
TGCTGCTGGTGCACAACCTGCCTCAGAATCTGACCGGCCACATCTGGTACAAGGGCCAGATCAGGGACCT
GTACCACTACGTGACCAGCTACATCGTGGACGGGCAGATCATTAAGTACGGCCCTGCCTACAGCGGCAGA
GAAACCGTGTACAGCAATGCCAGCCTGCTGATCCAGAACGTGACCCAAGAGGATACCGGCAGCTACACCC
TGCACATCATCAAGAGAGGCGACGGCACAGGCGGAGTGACCGGCAGATTCACCTTCACACTGTACCTGGA
AACCCCTAAGCCTAGCATCAGCAGCTCCAACTTCAACCCCAGAGAAGCCACAGAGGCCGTGATCCTGACA
TGCGACCCTGAGACACCTGATGCCAGCTACCTGTGGTGGATGAATGGCCAGAGCCTGCCTATGACACACA
GCCTGCAGCTGAGCGAGACAAACAGAACCCTGTACCTGTTCGGCGTGACCAATTACACCGCCGGACCTTA
CGAGTGCGAGATCAGAAATCCTGTGTCCGCCAGCAGATCTGACCCCGTGACACTGAATCTGCTGCCCAAG
CTGCCTAAGCCTTACATCACCATCAACAATCTGAACCCGCGCGAGAACAAGGACGTGTCCACCTTTACAT
GCGAGCCCAAGAGCGAGAACTACACCTACATCTGGTGGCTGAACGGACAGTCCCTGCCTGTGTCTCCCAG
AGTGAAGCGGCGGATCGAGAACAGAATCCTGATCCTGCCTAGCGTGACCAGAAACGAGACAGGCCCCTAC
CAGTGCGAAATCAGGGACAGATACGGCGGCATTCGGAGCGACCCTGTTACACTGAACGTGCTGTACGGCC
CCGACCTGCCAAGAATCTACCCCAGCTTTACCTACTACCACAGCGGCCAGAATCTGTACCTGAGCTGCTT
CGCCGACAGCAACCCTCCTGCTCAGTACAGCTGGACCATCAACGGCAAGTTTCAGCTGTCCGGCCAGAAG
CTGAGCATCCCTCAGATCACAACAAAGCACTCCGGCCTGTACGCCTGCTCTGTGCGGAATTCTGCCACCG
GCAAAGAAAGCAGCAAGAGCGTGACCGTCAGAGTGTCCGATTGGACCCTTCCTGGCGCGCCGGGCGGCGA
CAAGACCCACACCTGCCCCCCCTGCCCAGCTCCAGAACTGCTGGGAGGGCCTTCCGTGTTCCTGTTCCCC
CCCAAGCCCAAGGACACCCTGATGATCAGCAGGACCCCCGAGGTGACCTGCGTGGTGGTGGCCGTGTCCC
ACGAGGACCCAGAGGTGAAGTTCAACTGGTACGTGGACGGCGTGGAGGTGCACAACGCCAAGACCAAGCC
CAGAGAGGAGCAGTACAACAGCACCTACAGGGTGGTGTCCGTGCTGACCGTGCTGCACCAGGACTGGCTG
AACGGCAAAGAATACAAGTGCAAAGTCTCCAACAAGGCCCTGGCTGCCCCAATCGAAAAGACAATCAGCA
AGGCCAAGGGCCAGCCACGGGAGCCCCAGGTGTACACCCTGCCCCCCAGCCGGGAGGAGATGACCAAGAA
CCAGGTGTCCCTGACCTGTCTGGTGAAGGGCTTCTACCCCAGCGATATCGCCGTGGAGTGGGAGAGCAAC
GGCCAGCCCGAGAACAACTACAAGACCACCCCCCCAGTGCTGGACAGCGACGGCAGCTTCTTCCTGTACA
GCAAGCTGACCGTGGACAAGTCCAGGTGGCAGCAGGGCAACGTGTTCAGCTGCAGCGTGATGCACGAGGC
CCTGCACAACCACTACACCCAGAAGTCCCTGAGCCTGAGCCCCGGCGGCAGCGGTCTTAATGATATTTTC
GAGGCTCAGAAGATTGAGTGGCATGAACACCACCACCATCACCACTAAGGCCGGCCTGTAGTCACTGGCA
CAACGCGTTACCCGGTAAGCCAATCGGGTATACACGGTCGTCATACTGCAGACAGGGTTCTTCTACTTTG
CAAGATAGTCTTGAGTAGTAAAATAAATAGATAGAGAAAATCAGCCTCGACTGTGCCTTCTAGTTGCCAG
CCATCTGTTGTTTGCCCCTCCCCCGTGCCTTCCTTGACCCTGGAAGGTGCCACTCCCACTGTCCTTTCCT
AATAAAATGAGGAAATTGCATCACAACACTCAACCCTATCTCGGTCTATTCTTTTGATTTATAAGGGATT
TTGCCGATTTCGGCCTATTGGTTAAAAAATGAGCTGATTTAACAAAAATTTAACGCGAATTAATTCTGTG
GAATGTGTGTCAGTTAGGGTGTGGAAAGTCCCCAGGCTCCCCAGCAGGCAGAAGTATGCAAAGCATGCAT
CTCAATTAGTCAGCAACCAGGTGTGGAAAGTCCCCAGGCTCCCCAGCAGGCAGAAGTATGCAAAGCATGC
ATCTCAATTAGTCAGCAACCATAGTCCCGCCCCTAACTCCGCCCATCCCGCCCCTAACTCCGCCCAGTTC
CGCCCATTCTCCGCCCCATGGCTGACTAATTTTTTTTATTTATGCAGAGGCCGAGGCCGCCTCTGCCTCT
GAGCTATTCCAGAAGTAGTGAGGAGGCTTTTTTGGAGGCCTAGGCTTTTGCAAAAAGCTCCCGGGAGCTT
GTATATCCATTTTCGGATCTGATCAGCACGTGTTGACAATTAATCATCGGCATAGTATATCGGCATAGTA
TAATACGACAAGGTGAGGAACTAAACCATGACCGAGTACAAGCCCACGGTGCGCCTCGCCACCCGCGACG
ACGTCCCCAGGGCCGTACGCACCCTCGCCGCCGCGTTCGCCGACTACCCCGCCACGCGCCACACCGTCGA
TCCGGACCGCCACATCGAGCGGGTCACCGAGCTGCAAGAACTCTTCCTCACGCGCGTCGGGCTCGACATC
GGCAAGGTGTGGGTCGCGGACGACGGCGCCGCGGTGGCGGTCTGGACCACGCCGGAGAGCGTCGAAGCGG
GGGCGGTGTTCGCCGAGATCGGCCCGCGCATGGCCGAGTTGAGCGGTTCCCGGCTGGCCGCGCAGCAACA
GATGGAAGGCCTCCTGGCGCCGCACCGGCCCAAGGAGCCCGCGTGGTTCCTGGCCACCGTCGGCGTCTCG
CCCGACCACCAGGGCAAGGGTCTGGGCAGCGCCGTCGTGCTCCCCGGAGTGGAGGCGGCCGAGCGCGCCG
GGGTGCCCGCCTTCCTGGAGACATCCGCGCCCCGCAACCTCCCCTTCTACGAGCGGCTCGGCTTCACCGT
CACCGCCGACGTCGAGGTGCCCGAAGGACCGCGCACCTGGTGCATGACCCGCAAGCCCGGTGCCTGACAC
GTGCTACGAGATTTCGATTCCACCGCCGCCTTCTATGAAAGGTTGGGCTTCGGAATCGTTTTCCGGGACG
CCGGCTGGATGATCCTCCAGCGCGGGGATCTCATGCTGGAGTTCTTCGCCCACCCCAACTTGTTTATTGC
AGCTTATAATGGTTACAAATAAAGCAATAGCATCACAAATTTCACAAATAAAGCATTTTTTTCACTGCAT
TCTAGTTGTGGTTTGTCCAAACTCATCAATGTATCTTATCATGTCTGTATACCGTCGACCTCTAGCTAGA
GCTTGGCGTAATCATGGTCATTACCAATGCTTAATCAGTGAGGCACCTATCTCAGCGATCTGTCTATTTC
GTTCATCCATAGTTGCCTGACTCCCCGTCGTGTAGATAACTACGATACGGGAGGGCTTACCATCTGGCCC
CAGCGCTGCGATGATACCGCGAGAACCACGCTCACCGGCTCCGGATTTATCAGCAATAAACCAGCCAGCC
GGAAGGGCCGAGCGCAGAAGTGGTCCTGCAACTTTATCCGCCTCCATCCAGTCTATTAATTGTTGCCGGG
AAGCTAGAGTAAGTAGTTCGCCAGTTAATAGTTTGCGCAACGTTGTTGCCATCGCTACAGGCATCGTGGT
GTCACGCTCGTCGTTTGGTATGGCTTCATTCAGCTCCGGTTCCCAACGATCAAGGCGAGTTACATGATCC
CCCATGTTGTGCAAAAAAGCGGTTAGCTCCTTCGGTCCTCCGATCGTTGTCAGAAGTAAGTTGGCCGCAG
TGTTATCACTCATGGTTATGGCAGCACTGCATAATTCTCTTACTGTCATGCCATCCGTAAGATGCTTTTC
TGTGACTGGTGAGTACTCAACCAAGTCATTCTGAGAATAGTGTATGCGGCGACCGAGTTGCTCTTGCCCG
GCGTCAATACGGGATAATACCGCGCCACATAGCAGAACTTTAAAAGTGCTCATCATTGGAAAACGTTCTT
CGGGGCGAAAACTCTCAAGGATCTTACCGCTGTTGAGATCCAGTTCGATGTAACCCACTCGTGCACCCAA
CTGATCTTCAGCATCTTTTACTTTCACCAGCGTTTCTGGGTGAGCAAAAACAGGAAGGCAAAATGCCGCA
AAAAAGGGAATAAGGGCGACACGGAAATGTTGAATACTCATATTCTTCCTT
