>Addgene plasmid #156817 | pD649-HAsp-PSG7-Fc(DAPA)-AviTag-6xHis | depositor partial sequence | sequence record 302744 | insert (secreted protein)
CAAGTGACAATTGAAGCCCAGCCTCCTAAGGTGTCCGAGGGCAAAGATGTGCTGCTGCTGGTGCACAACC
TGCCTCAGAATCTGACCGGCCACATCTGGTACAAGGGCCAGATCAGGGACCTGTACCACTACGTGACCAG
CTACATCGTGGACGGGCAGATCATTAAGTACGGCCCTGCCTACAGCGGCAGAGAAACCGTGTACAGCAAT
GCCAGCCTGCTGATCCAGAACGTGACCCAAGAGGATACCGGCAGCTACACCCTGCACATCATCAAGAGAG
GCGACGGCACAGGCGGAGTGACCGGCAGATTCACCTTCACACTGTACCTGGAAACCCCTAAGCCTAGCAT
CAGCAGCTCCAACTTCAACCCCAGAGAAGCCACAGAGGCCGTGATCCTGACATGCGACCCTGAGACACCT
GATGCCAGCTACCTGTGGTGGATGAATGGCCAGAGCCTGCCTATGACACACAGCCTGCAGCTGAGCGAGA
CAAACAGAACCCTGTACCTGTTCGGCGTGACCAATTACACCGCCGGACCTTACGAGTGCGAGATCAGAAA
TCCTGTGTCCGCCAGCAGATCTGACCCCGTGACACTGAATCTGCTGCCCAAGCTGCCTAAGCCTTACATC
ACCATCAACAATCTGAACCCGCGCGAGAACAAGGACGTGTCCACCTTTACATGCGAGCCCAAGAGCGAGA
ACTACACCTACATCTGGTGGCTGAACGGACAGTCCCTGCCTGTGTCTCCCAGAGTGAAGCGGCGGATCGA
GAACAGAATCCTGATCCTGCCTAGCGTGACCAGAAACGAGACAGGCCCCTACCAGTGCGAAATCAGGGAC
AGATACGGCGGCATTCGGAGCGACCCTGTTACACTGAACGTGCTGTACGGCCCCGACCTGCCAAGAATCT
ACCCCAGCTTTACCTACTACCACAGCGGCCAGAATCTGTACCTGAGCTGCTTCGCCGACAGCAACCCTCC
TGCTCAGTACAGCTGGACCATCAACGGCAAGTTTCAGCTGTCCGGCCAGAAGCTGAGCATCCCTCAGATC
ACAACAAAGCACTCCGGCCTGTACGCCTGCTCTGTGCGGAATTCTGCCACCGGCAAAGAAAGCAGCAAGA
GCGTGACCGTCAGAGTGTCCGATTGGACCCTTCCT
